Addgene plasmid #42091: psiCHECK-640s-3
Depositing lab: Kumiko Ui-Tei. Depositing organization: The University of Tokyo. Publication: E-cadherin is transcriptionally activated via suppression of ZEB1 transcriptional repressor by small RNA-mediated gene silencing. Mazda M, Nishi K, Naito Y, Ui-Tei K. PLoS One. 2011;6(12):e28688. doi: 10.1371/journal.pone.0028688. Epub 2011 Dec 21. PubMed 22205962.
Backbone
  Vector backbone: psiCHECK-1
  Backbone manufacturer: Promega
  Backbone size w/o insert (bp): 3544
  Total vector size (bp): 3567
  Vector type: Mammalian Expression, Luciferase
Growth in bacteria
  Bacterial resistance: Ampicillin, 100 μg/mL
  Growth temperature: 37°C
  Growth strain: DH5alpha
  Copy number: High Copy
Gene/Insert
  Gene/Insert name: ZEB1
  Species: H. sapiens (human)
  Insert size (bp): 23
  Mutation: contains the 4565-4587 nt segment of ZEB1 mRNA (NM_030751.4)
  GenBank ID: NM_030751.4
  Entrez Gene: ZEB1 (a.k.a. AREB6, BZP, DELTAEF1, FECD6, NIL2A, PPCD3, TCF8, ZFHEP, ZFHX1A)
  Cloning method: Restriction Enzyme; 5′ cloning site EcoRI (destroyed during cloning); 3′ cloning site NotI (destroyed during cloning)
  Sequencing primers: 5′ CGCAACTACAACGCCTACCT
Terms and licenses: Academic/Nonprofit Terms; Industry Terms: Not Available to Industry
How to cite: psiCHECK-640s-3 was a gift from Kumiko Ui-Tei (Addgene plasmid # 42091 ; http://n2t.net/addgene:42091 ; RRID:Addgene_42091)
