[The description below was written by a language model from this plasmid's Addgene catalogue record and pLannotate feature annotations shown in this document.]
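Description:
psiCHECK-640s-3 is a mammalian luciferase reporter plasmid built on the Promega psiCHECK-1 backbone, with a total size of 3,567 bp. It is propagated in E. coli as a high-copy plasmid through a ColE1/pUC-type origin of replication and is selected with ampicillin via the β-lactamase gene under its native bla promoter. No mammalian selection marker is annotated, which fits transient transfection use.

The reporter unit consists of the SV40 enhancer and early promoter, followed by a chimeric β-globin/immunoglobulin heavy chain intron that promotes efficient processing and expression of the transcript. This is followed by a human codon-optimized Renilla luciferase (hRluc) coding sequence and a synthetic polyadenylation signal. A T7 promoter just upstream of hRluc also permits in vitro transcription.

The insert is a 23-nt segment of human ZEB1 mRNA, corresponding to nucleotides 4565–4587 of the reference transcript. It was cloned between EcoRI and NotI sites, both of which were destroyed in the process. The feature table does not annotate the insert, but the short gap between the end of hRluc and the poly(A) signal matches the usual psiCHECK design, in which target sequences sit in the 3′ untranslated region of the luciferase message.

In that arrangement, a small RNA that recognises the ZEB1 segment reduces Renilla luciferase output, so silencing activity can be read quantitatively. The associated publication concerns small RNA-mediated suppression of the ZEB1 transcriptional repressor and the resulting activation of E-cadherin, so the plasmid most likely serves as a target-site reporter for that work. Because psiCHECK-1 has no second luciferase, normalisation would require a separately supplied control reporter.
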