Features (pLannotate 1.2.2; 8 found; start..end, strand, type, name):
     62..419     +  promoter       SV40 promoter: SV40 enhancer and early promoter
    489..621     +  intron         chimeric intron: chimera between introns from human β-globin and immunoglobulin heavy chain genes
    666..684     +  promoter       T7 promoter: promoter for bacteriophage T7 RNA polymerase
    694..1629    +  CDS            hRluc: Renilla luciferase human codon-optimized
   1695..1743    +  polyA_signal   poly(A) signal: synthetic polyadenylation signal
   1776..1880    +  promoter       AmpR promoter: bla
   1881..2741    +  CDS            AmpR: β-lactamase; bla; confers resistance to ampicillin, carbenicillin, and related antibiotics
   2912..3500    +  rep_origin     ori: high-copy-number ColE1/pMB1/pBR322/pUC origin of replication
>Addgene plasmid #42091 | psiCHECK-640s-3 | depositor full sequence | sequence record 56833 | psiCHECK-640s-3 sequence 3567 bps
AGATCTGCGCAGCACCATGGCCTGAAATAACCTCTGAAAGAGGAACTTGGTTAGGTACCTTCTGAGGCGG
AAAGAACCAGCTGTGGAATGTGTGTCAGTTAGGGTGTGGAAAGTCCCCAGGCTCCCCAGCAGGCAGAAGT
ATGCAAAGCATGCATCTCAATTAGTCAGCAACCAGGTGTGGAAAGTCCCCAGGCTCCCCAGCAGGCAGAA
GTATGCAAAGCATGCATCTCAATTAGTCAGCAACCATAGTCCCGCCCCTAACTCCGCCCATCCCGCCCCT
AACTCCGCCCAGTTCCGCCCATTCTCCGCCCCATGGCTGACTAATTTTTTTTATTTATGCAGAGGCCGAG
GCCGCCTCGGCCTCTGAGCTATTCCAGAAGTAGTGAGGAGGCTTTTTTGGAGGCCTAGGCTTTTGCAAAA
AGCTTGATTCTTCTGACACAACAGTCTCGAACTTAAGCTGCAGAAGTTGGTCGTGAGGCACTGGGCAGGT
AAGTATCAAGGTTACAAGACAGGTTTAAGGAGACCAATAGAAACTGGGCTTGTCGAGACAGAGAAGACTC
TTGCGTTTCTGATAGGCACCTATTGGTCTTACTGACATCCACTTTGCCTTTCTCTCCACAGGTGTCCACT
CCCAGTTCAATTACAGCTCTTAAGGCTAGAGTACTTAATACGACTCACTATAGGCTAGCCACCATGGCTT
CCAAGGTGTACGACCCCGAGCAACGCAAACGCATGATCACTGGGCCTCAGTGGTGGGCTCGCTGCAAGCA
AATGAACGTGCTGGACTCCTTCATCAACTACTATGATTCCGAGAAGCACGCCGAGAACGCCGTGATTTTT
CTGCATGGTAACGCTGCCTCCAGCTACCTGTGGAGGCACGTCGTGCCTCACATCGAGCCCGTGGCTAGAT
GCATCATCCCTGATCTGATCGGAATGGGTAAGTCCGGCAAGAGCGGGAATGGCTCATATCGCCTCCTGGA
TCACTACAAGTACCTCACCGCTTGGTTCGAGCTGCTGAACCTTCCAAAGAAAATCATCTTTGTGGGCCAC
GACTGGGGGGCTTGTCTGGCCTTTCACTACTCCTACGAGCACCAAGACAAGATCAAGGCCATCGTCCATG
CTGAGAGTGTCGTGGACGTGATCGAGTCCTGGGACGAGTGGCCTGACATCGAGGAGGATATCGCCCTGAT
CAAGAGCGAAGAGGGCGAGAAAATGGTGCTTGAGAATAACTTCTTCGTCGAGACCATGCTCCCAAGCAAG
ATCATGCGGAAACTGGAGCCTGAGGAGTTCGCTGCCTACCTGGAGCCATTCAAGGAGAAGGGCGAGGTTA
GACGGCCTACCCTCTCCTGGCCTCGCGAGATCCCTCTCGTTAAGGGAGGCAAGCCCGACGTCGTCCAGAT
TGTCCGCAACTACAACGCCTACCTTCGGGCCAGCGACGATCTGCCTAAGATGTTCATCGAGTCCGACCCT
GGGTTCTTTTCCAACGCTATTGTCGAGGGAGCTAAGAAGTTCCCTAACACCGAGTTCGTGAAGGTGAAGG
GCCTCCACTTCAGCCAGGAGGACGCTCCAGATGAAATGGGTAAGTACATCAAGAGCTTCGTGGAGCGCGT
GCTGAAGAACGAGCAGTAATTCTAGGCGATCGCTCGAGCCCGGGAATTTCCATGTACTTGCATTTCAGAC
AGGCCGCTGGCCGCAATAAAATATCTTTATTTTCATTACATCTGTGTGTTGGTTTTTTGTGTGAGGATCC
AGGTGGCACTTTTCGGGGAAATGTGCGCGGAACCCCTATTTGTTTATTTTTCTAAATACATTCAAATATG
TATCCGCTCATGAGACAATAACCCTGATAAATGCTTCAATAATATTGAAAAAGGAAGAGTATGAGTATTC
AACATTTCCGTGTCGCCCTTATTCCCTTTTTTGCGGCATTTTGCCTTCCTGTTTTTGCTCACCCAGAAAC
GCTGGTGAAAGTAAAAGATGCTGAAGATCAGTTGGGTGCACGAGTGGGTTACATCGAACTGGATCTCAAC
AGCGGTAAGATCCTTGAGAGTTTTCGCCCCGAAGAACGTTTTCCAATGATGAGCACTTTTAAAGTTCTGC
TATGTGGCGCGGTATTATCCCGTATTGACGCCGGGCAAGAGCAACTCGGTCGCCGCATACACTATTCTCA
GAATGACTTGGTTGAGTACTCACCAGTCACAGAAAAGCATCTTACGGATGGCATGACAGTAAGAGAATTA
TGCAGTGCTGCCATAACCATGAGTGATAACACTGCGGCCAACTTACTTCTGACAACGATCGGAGGACCGA
AGGAGCTAACCGCTTTTTTGCACAACATGGGGGATCATGTAACTCGCCTTGATCGTTGGGAACCGGAGCT
GAATGAAGCCATACCAAACGACGAGCGTGACACCACGATGCCTGTAGCAATGGCAACAACGTTGCGCAAA
CTATTAACTGGCGAACTACTTACTCTAGCTTCCCGGCAACAATTAATAGACTGGATGGAGGCGGATAAAG
TTGCAGGACCACTTCTGCGCTCGGCCCTTCCGGCTGGCTGGTTTATTGCTGATAAATCTGGAGCCGGTGA
GCGTGGGTCTCGCGGTATCATTGCAGCACTGGGGCCAGATGGTAAGCCCTCCCGTATCGTAGTTATCTAC
ACGACGGGGAGTCAGGCAACTATGGATGAACGAAATAGACAGATCGCTGAGATAGGTGCCTCACTGATTA
AGCATTGGTAACTGTCAGACCAAGTTTACTCATATATACTTTAGATTGATTTAAAACTTCATTTTTAATT
TAAAAGGATCTAGGTGAAGATCCTTTTTGATAATCTCATGACCAAAATCCCTTAACGTGAGTTTTCGTTC
CACTGAGCGTCAGACCCCGTAGAAAAGATCAAAGGATCTTCTTGAGATCCTTTTTTTCTGCGCGTAATCT
GCTGCTTGCAAACAAAAAAACCACCGCTACCAGCGGTGGTTTGTTTGCCGGATCAAGAGCTACCAACTCT
TTTTCCGAAGGTAACTGGCTTCAGCAGAGCGCAGATACCAAATACTGTTCTTCTAGTGTAGCCGTAGTTA
GGCCACCACTTCAAGAACTCTGTAGCACCGCCTACATACCTCGCTCTGCTAATCCTGTTACCAGTGGCTG
CTGCCAGTGGCGATAAGTCGTGTCTTACCGGGTTGGACTCAAGACGATAGTTACCGGATAAGGCGCAGCG
GTCGGGCTGAACGGGGGGTTCGTGCACACAGCCCAGCTTGGAGCGAACGACCTACACCGAACTGAGATAC
CTACAGCGTGAGCTATGAGAAAGCGCCACGCTTCCCGAAGGGAGAAAGGCGGACAGGTATCCGGTAAGCG
GCAGGGTCGGAACAGGAGAGCGCACGAGGGAGCTTCCAGGGGGAAACGCCTGGTATCTTTATAGTCCTGT
CGGGTTTCGCCACCTCTGACTTGAGCGTCGATTTTTGTGATGCTCGTCAGGGGGGCGGAGCCTATGGAAA
AACGCCAGCAACGCGGCCTTTTTACGGTTCCTGGCCTTTTGCTGGCCTTTTGCTCACATGGCTCGAC
