>Addgene plasmid #42091 | psiCHECK-640s-3 | addgene partial sequence | sequence record 61698 | psiCHECK2-F 5'-GTCCGCAACTACAACGCCTACCTT-3'
ATCTGCCTAAGATGTTCATCGAGTCCGACCCTGGGTTCTTTTCCAACGCTATTGTCGAGGGAGCTAAGAA
GTTCCCTAACACCGAGTTCGTGAAGGTGAAGGGCCTCCACTTCAGCCAGGAGGACGCTCCAGATGAAATG
GGTAAGTACATCAAGAGCTTCGTGGAGCGCGTGCTGAAGAACGAGCAGTAATTCTAGGCGATCGCTCGAG
CCCGGGAATTTCCATGTACTTGCATTTCAGACAGGCCGCTGGCCGCAATAAAATATCTTTATTTTCATTA
CATCTGTGTGTTGGTTTTTTGTGTGAGGATCCAGGTGGCACTTTTCGGGGAAATGTGCGCGGAACCCCTA
TTTGTTTATTTTTCTAAATACATTCAAATATGTATCCGCTCATGAGACAATAACCCTGATAAATGCTTCA
ATAATATTGAAAAAGGAAGAGTATGAGTATTCAACATTTCCGTGTCGCCCTTATTCCCTTTTTTGCGGCA
TTTTGCCTTCCTGTTTTTGCTCACCCAGAAACGCTGGTGAAAGTAAAAGATGCTGAAGATCAGTTGGGTG
CACGAGTGGGTTACATCGAACTGGATCTCAACAGCGGTAAGATCCTTGAGAGTTTTCGCCCCGAAGAACG
TTTTCCAATGATGAGCACTTTTAAAGTTCTGCTATGTGGCGCGGTATTATCCCGTATTGACGCCGGGCAA
GAGCAACTCGGTCGCCGCATACACTATTCTCAGAATGACTTGGTTGAGTACTCACCAGTCACAGAAAAGC
ATCTTACGGATGGCATGACAGTAAGAGAATTATGCAGTGCTGCCATAACCATGAGTGATAACACTGCGGC
CAACTTACTTCTGACAACGATCGGAGGACCGAAGGAGCTAACCGCTTTTTTGCACAACATGGGGGATCAT
GTAACTCGCCTTGATCGTTGG
